>Addgene plasmid #244292 | pAAVLINK-EFS-HA-5'-PRR14L | addgene full sequence | sequence record 491443 | Addgene NGS Result
CCTGCAGGCAGCTGCGCGCTCGCTCGCTCACTGAGGCCGCCCGGGCGTCGGGCGACCTTTGGTCGCCCGG
CCTCAGTGAGCGAGCGAGCGCGCAGAGAGGGAGTGGCCAACTCCATCACTAGGGGTTCCTGCGGCCGCAC
GCGTGGGCAGAGCGCACATCGCCCACAGTCCCCGAGAAGTTGGGGGGAGGGGTCGGCAATTGAACGGGTG
CCTAGAGAAGGTGGCGCGGGGTAAACTGGGAAAGTGATGTCGTGTACTGGCTCCGCCTTTTTCCCGAGGG
TGGGGGAGAACCGTATATAAGTGCAGTAGTCGCCGTGAACGTTCTTTTTCGCAACGGGTTTGCCGCCAGA
ACACAGCGTACGCCACCATGTACCCTTATGACGTACCTGACTATGCTGGATCTCTGTCATCTGGAGTAGA
GACTCAGCCAGTTCCACTTGATTCCTCCATGTCTGCCGTGGTACAGGAATTATACTCTGAACTCCCAGTA
AGTGTCTCCAGAGAGCTTCATGCTGACCCTGAGCCAAGTGTGATTCCAGATGTAAAACCTGGAGCCTCAA
GCTCTCTTTTAAGTCAGAATAGGGCATTGCCCTTGGAGCTGCAGAGGACTCATGTGGAGAGTTGTTGTGA
AGAAACCTATGAGACCTTGGATCATGGGAGTGAGCCTGGGCGATGTGGGCTAGTGGACTCCACAGCAGGA
GGTTCTGTGGCATCTGGGATCTTGGATAGGGCAAAGAGAAGCGAGAGCATGGAGCCAAAGGTCTTCAGAG
ATCCAGGGGGCCAGGCAGGAATTATAAGAGAACCCTCTGAGGGAGCAAAGGAAGATCCACATCAACATTC
CACAGCTGCTGAAGAAAAGACTAGCCCGAGTCAGGAGGATCTCCTGATGCAGTCCAGCAAAGAACTTTCA
CATGTGGACCTCCCTGAAGATTTTCTAAGGAGCAAAGAAGGAAATGTACAGATTACAGCTGAAACTCTGC
TAAAATCCGCCGAAGTACAAGGTATGAAGGTCAATGGGACTAAGACGGATAATAATGAAGGACACAAAAA
TGGCAATGTGAGTAAAGATCTCTCAGCTGGATGCGGTGAATTCCAAGAAGTAGACAAAATCATGACCAGT
GATGAGGTTTCAGAAACCAGCACATTAGTTACCCCAGAACCTTTAACCTTTGTGGACCCTGTATTAACAG
AAGCAACTCCTAAAGAAAAAGAATGTGAAGAATTAAAAAGTTGTCCTTGGTTGTCATTACCAGGAAACAG
TGCCATTTCTAATGTGGACAATGGGAAGGAAGAGTTGTGTAAACCAAACCTGGTCTGTGAAGCAGATGAC
AATCACCAACAGCTTCATGGCCACCATAATGAACAACCCAGTTCTACACATGATAGTCCCACAGCCACAA
GCCCTTTGAAAGAAAATTCTGAAGTTTCATGTTTCACATCAGACTTGTCTGGTCCAGAATCCAGAACAAT
ATCCTTAGAAAACTGTGGTTTTGAAGGTGGTGGTTTGCTAAAGAGATCTGCTGAAAAGACAGACAGTTCT
TATTTTTATAGGGGGGATGATCAAGGGAAGAACTTGGCTTCTAGAGAAGAAAATGAGGAACGGCTTTTGA
TTCCTAGGAGTGAAAGAGGTGGACCTTTTCTTTTTAATGCCAGGGAACCAGAAAAGGAGATTAGTGGTCG
TTGTTCTGGTGAAAAAGAGCCTGTTGTTTCTCCAAAGGAAAATATCCACAATAACTGCATTCAAGACAGT
CTCCATACAGGGAACTCTAGTTCTTTAATGCCCAATTCTTTTACTGAAGCCACAGAAGTAATGTTAAATA
AAAATGATTTGAAAATTACTGTACACGTTCAAGGTAACTTGACAAACCCTGAGGACCATAAAGAAACTTT
TACTAATATGAGCCATCCTGGTGGACACTCTGAAGAAAGCAGTTTTTCCTCCTTGATGCAGATTGAAGAG
GCAGGACAGACAACCCCTGTAGAGCCCAATATATTAAGTAAATCTTTTTACACTAAAGACTGTAACTCCT
TAGTCAGCATCCAGAGAAATCTGGAAGGCAACACCCAGTTAAATGAAGCATCATGTAATGATTTTCTGTT
TGAAAGAAAATCCATTGTGAGTTTAATGCCAGAGGATCAAATAAGTCCTGTAAGTGAGGTATTAAAACCC
AAGCAAGGTACTGCTCTGTTGCTACCATCCCCAGAATTTGATTACAGACCTGAGTCAGAAAAAGTTATAC
AGACCTCACATGATGATATTCCACTTTTAGATGAACAGAGCATAGCCTGTGAGATGAATGAACTTTCTTG
TACCAATGAACTGGTTGTAAACAAAGTAGAAAGTGAATGTGTTTTAAATCAACAAGTGTCCCTTAATTCT
CAAGAACATGCAAATTTGCCAACTGACTCTCTACTGCATTTAAACAAAGAGATGCCTTTAGCAACAGGCA
GAGATGCCCATCAGAGCCATCACCCTCCATTAGAGGGTAGAGCAGATGTCATTGCTGATATACAAACCAT
TCCCATTCAGACAAAAATAAAAGACATCTCTCCACCAGGTAACCAAACCTGTGGTGCCTCTTCAAACTGT
CCCACCTTAAACATCAAACCAGTAAGCCTAGAGAGAAAAAAGGAAATGGCTGATTCAGGAACAAAAGCTC
TACATTCCAGGCTGCGCTCAAATAAGAGAGAAGCAGCTGGCTTTCCTCAAGTGGTCTCTGTCATAGAATG
TCACAGCGTTCAATCTCAGGATATCTCTAGCTGTCATCGTGTAAGAAAAAATGTATCCCAGGAAAACATG
TGTTCTGCTTCTGCTGCTTTCAAGTCCAGCAAAATCAGCCTGCAAGTTGATAACTCTTTGATAACAAAAT
ATGAAAATGCATTTCAGCACCGTGATCACTGCTGCCAAGGAACAGGACACTCTGTGGAAAAAAGCAGCTG
TAAAGTGAGTTACACATCACAGGAAAGGGAACTTGATGGGAAAGAAACGAATGGCAGCCTTCCAGGAGAT
AAGATCAGAAACAAAATGGTAGCAGGCTTGTTAAATAGTGGAATTTCAAACAAAACCATTCACACCTCCA
GTAGCATCAAACTCAGTGAGGAAGGGCTGGAAGGAAAGGAGCAGGATGTATCCAAAGAAACTGTATTTTG
TAAGTATAACATCTCTGATCATGCTATACAAGAACTAAACCAGACTGTAAACATTCCAGGTCCTGAAAAA
GTGTTGGACCAGTCTCCTACTGTTATGTTCTCCAGTTTTAAAAATGTAAAATCAGTTGAAACACTCGATC
AGAAGGCAGATGAAGTCCTTGACTGTCAGAGTAACCAAAACAGACCAGATGAATGCAAAAGTGAAGGTCA
GTCAGCCAAGGAGATGCTAAGTAGTGACCAGAGAGAGACTGTCACCGAGCCTCACGGGGAGGTAAACCAC
AACCAAAAGGATCTGCTGGTCAGCTCAGGCAGTAATAACTCACTACCTTGTGGTAGTCCAAAGAAATGCA
ATTTGAAAGGAGCCTTTGTCAAGATGTCTGGTTGTGATGAGTCCACAGAAGGTATGGTAGACATCGTCTA
CACGGACTGTAGTAATAAGCTTGCAGAAGGTGTGCTGGACGTGAAGGCATCTAATCTACTGGATTGTGGT
GCAAGGCAAGAGAAACTGGCATTTCAAGAGGACTCCAGGAGTACCTTGTCTCGGAGAGAACTGGATGCTG
CACATACAGGAACAACTGGTCAGGATTCAGATTTCCCAGTTACTGCTGCTTCTACAGTGGACTTTCTCAA
AATAAAAAAATCATGTGAAGAAAACGTATGCAGATCTTTAAAAGACTGTGAAATGGAAAAGTGTCCAGAC
TCTTGTGCCCATGAGATGGAGTCTGTTGCAGATCATGAACCAAATAAAAGAATATTGGGCAGAGTAAATT
TGTCTTTAAATGATAGCCATTATGGACAGCAAGATAAAGGAACATCTCTCAGAGAAACACAAGAAATGAC
TGAAGGATCAAGACTAGAACCAAACTCTGAGTTTGGCAAAGAAAGTACCTTTGGAATTTCCTCAAAAGAG
TCGATGTCTTGCCATGATGAAAGCTCTGTTTCCCTAAGAAGCCTGAAATCCATTGAAATAATGCCTTCTC
AAGAAAATTCAGAAACTAATGTTAACAGTGAAGAAACTGACCTGAAAAATCTTTGTAAACCAAAAGATGG
TGAAATGCTTTGTGAAAATGTAAAGGACTGCACAGTCCTTCCTGAGATGAAGGAAATAGTATCAAGAGAT
TGGAGTAATTCTAGTGACAGAGACAGCGTATGTACCTGTGTGGAAAAGAATGCTTGCAAAGCTTGTCACC
CTCACGAGAATTCCTCTGACAGACATTTGCCTTTGACAGTGAAAACAGATATTAAAGTGAAAGGAGAAGA
AACCGAAGAGCATCAGAGGTAAGTATCAAGGTTACAAGACAGGTTTAAGGAGACCAATAAGCTATTATTC
GTATAGGATACTTTATACGAAGTTATTAAGTTATGGAGACCGGTGTGGCACGTGCGGACCGAGCGGCCGC
AGGAACCCCTAGTGATGGAGTTGGCCACTCCCTCTCTGCGCGCTCGCTCGCTCACTGAGGCCGGGCGACC
AAAGGTCGCCCGGCCTCAGTGAGCGAGCGAGCGCGCAGCTGCCTGCAGGGGCGCCTGATGCGGTATTTTC
TCCTTACGCATCTGTGCGGTATTTCACACCGCATA
[95 nt withheld, positions 4726-4820]
T
[46 nt withheld, positions 4822-4867]
C
[141 nt withheld, positions 4869-5009]
CCTTTGACGTTGGAGTCCACGTTCTTT
[37 nt withheld, positions 5037-5073]
ACTCTATCTCGGGCTATTCTTTTGATTTATAAGGGATTTTGCCGATTTCGGTCTATTGGTTAAAAAATGA
GCTGATTTAACAAAAATTTAACGCGAATTTTAACAAAATATTAACGTTTACAATTTTATGGTGCACTCTC
AGTACAATCTGCTCTGATGCCGCATAGTTAAGCCAGCCCCGACACCCGCCAACACCCGCTGACGCGCCCT
GACGGGCTTGTCTGCTCCCGGCATCCGCTTACAGACAAGCTGTGACCGTCTCCGGGAGCTGCATGTGTCA
GAGGTTTTCACCGTCATCACCGAAACGCGCGAGACGAAAGGGCCTCGTGATACGCCTATTTTTATAGGTT
AATGTCATGATAATAATGGTTTCTTAGACGTCAGGTGGCACTTTTCGGGGAAATGTGCGCGGAACCCCTA
TTTGTTTATTTTTCTAAATACATTCAAATATGTATCCGCTCATGAGACAATAACCCTGATAAATGCTTCA
ATAATATTGAAAAAGGAAGAGTATGAGTATTCAACATTTCCGTGTCGCCCTTATTCCCTTTTTTGCGGCA
TTTTGCCTTCCTGTTTTTGCTCACCCAGAAACGCTGGTGAAAGTAAAAGATGCTGAAGATCAGTTGGGTG
CACGAGTGGGTTACATCGAACTGGATCTCAACAGCGGTAAGATCCTTGAGAGTTTTCGCCCCGAAGAACG
TTTTCCAATGATGAGCACTTTTAAAGTTCTGCTATGTGGCGCGGTATTATCCCGTATTGACGCCGGGCAA
GAGCAACTCGGTCGCCGCATACACTATTCTCAGAATGACTTGGTTGAGTACTCACCAGTCACAGAAAAGC
ATCTTACGGATGGCATGACAGTAAGAGAATTATGCAGTGCTGCCATAACCATGAGTGATAACACTGCGGC
CAACTTACTTCTGACAACGATCGGAGGACCGAAGGAGCTAACCGCTTTTTTGCACAACATGGGGGATCAT
GTAACTCGCCTTGATCGTTGGGAACCGGAGCTGAATGAAGCCATACCAAACGACGAGCGTGACACCACGA
TGCCTGTAGCAATGGCAACAACGTTGCGCAAACTATTAACTGGCGAACTACTTACTCTAGCTTCCCGGCA
ACAATTAATAGACTGGATGGAGGCGGATAAAGTTGCAGGACCACTTCTGCGCTCGGCCCTTCCGGCTGGC
TGGTTTATTGCTGATAAATCTGGAGCCGGTGAGCGTGGGTCTCGCGGTATCATTGCAGCACTGGGGCCAG
ATGGTAAGCCCTCCCGTATCGTAGTTATCTACACGACGGGGAGTCAGGCAACTATGGATGAACGAAATAG
ACAGATCGCTGAGATAGGTGCCTCACTGATTAAGCATTGGTAACTGTCAGACCAAGTTTACTCATATATA
CTTTAGATTGATTTAAAACTTCATTTTTAATTTAAAAGGATCTAGGTGAAGATCCTTTTTGATAATCTCA
TGACCAAAATCCCTTAACGTGAGTTTTCGTTCCACTGAGCGTCAGACCCCGTAGAAAAGATCAAAGGATC
TTCTTGAGATCCTTTTTTTCTGCGCGTAATCTGCTGCTTGCAAACAAAAAAACCACCGCTACCAGCGGTG
GTTTGTTTGCCGGATCAAGAGCTACCAACTCTTTTTCCGAAGGTAACTGGCTTCAGCAGAGCGCAGATAC
CAAATACTGTTCTTCTAGTGTAGCCGTAGTTAGGCCACCACTTCAAGAACTCTGTAGCACCGCCTACATA
CCTCGCTCTGCTAATCCTGTTACCAGTGGCTGCTGCCAGTGGCGATAAGTCGTGTCTTACCGGGTTGGAC
TCAAGACGATAGTTACCGGATAAGGCGCAGCGGTCGGGCTGAACGGGGGGTTCGTGCACACAGCCCAGCT
TGGAGCGAACGACCTACACCGAACTGAGATACCTACAGCGTGAGCTATGAGAAAGCGCCACGCTTCCCGA
AGGGAGAAAGGCGGACAGGTATCCGGTAAGCGGCAGGGTCGGAACAGGAGAGCGCACGAGGGAGCTTCCA
GGGGGAAACGCCTGGTATCTTTATAGTCCTGTCGGGTTTCGCCACCTCTGACTTGAGCGTCGATTTTTGT
GATGCTCGTCAGGGGGGCGGAGCCTATGGAAAAACGCCAGCAACGCGGCCTTTTTACGGTTCCTGGCCTT
TTGCTGGCCTTTTGCTCACATGT
Features (pLannotate 1.2.2; 14 found; start..end, strand, type, name):
     12..39      +  repeat_region  AAV2 ITR (fragment): inverted terminal repeat of adeno-associated virus serotype 2 inverted
     68..95      +  repeat_region  AAV2 ITR (fragment): inverted terminal repeat of adeno-associated virus serotype 2 inverted
    145..356     +  promoter       EF-1α core promoter: core promoter for human elongation factor EF-1α
    404..4429    +  CDS            PRR14L (fragment): PR14L_HUMAN - Also known as C22orf30. Experimental evidence at protein level: Swiss-Prot protein existence level 1. From Homo sapiens (Human).
   4429..4469    +  intron         chimeric intron (fragment): chimera between introns from human β-globin and immunoglobulin heavy chain genes
   4478..4506    +  protein_bind   lox2272 (fragment): Cre-mediated recombination occurs in the 8-bp core sequence (GGATACTT). lox2272 sites are compatible with each other, but incompatible with loxP or loxN sites (Lee and Saito, 1988). Cre recombinase
   4551..4632    +  repeat_region  AAV2 ITR (fragment): inverted terminal repeat of adeno-associated virus serotype 2 inverted
   4674..4725    -  misc_feature   bom (fragment): basis of mobility region from pBR322
   4744..5199    +  rep_origin     f1 ori (sequence partly withheld): f1 bacteriophage origin of replication; arrow indicates direction of (+) strand synthesis
   5200..5249    -  misc_feature   bom (fragment): basis of mobility region from pBR322
   5351..5386    -  CDS            rop (fragment): Rop protein, which maintains plasmids at low copy number; rop
   5481..5585    +  promoter       AmpR promoter: bla
   5586..6446    +  CDS            AmpR: β-lactamase; bla; confers resistance to ampicillin, carbenicillin, and related antibiotics
   6617..7205    +  rep_origin     ori: high-copy-number ColE1/pMB1/pBR322/pUC origin of replication
