[The description below was written by a language model from this plasmid's Addgene catalogue record and pLannotate feature annotations shown in this document.]
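Description:
pAAVLINK-EFS-HA-5'-PRR14L is an AAV transfer plasmid built on the pAAV-MCS2 backbone. It serves as the 5' half of a split, two-vector AAVLINK system for expressing human PRR14L (also known as C22orf30), a coding sequence too large to fit comfortably in a single AAV genome along with its regulatory elements. The roughly 7.3 kb plasmid is propagated in bacteria as a high-copy construct through a ColE1/pUC-type origin and is selected with ampicillin via the β-lactamase gene. An f1 origin is also present in the backbone. The recombination-deficient growth strain listed in the record is consistent with the need to keep the AAV2 inverted terminal repeats intact. These repeats were detected only as fragments flanking the cassette, which is common when annotating such structured repeats from sequencing data.

Between the ITRs, the EFS promoter (the intronless core of human EF-1α) drives an N-terminally HA-tagged PRR14L fragment of about 4 kb. The HA tag is recorded in the catalogue fields but is not separately annotated in the feature table. The coding fragment runs directly into a partial chimeric β-globin/immunoglobulin intron, presumably supplying a splice donor. This is followed by a lox2272-type site just upstream of the right ITR, and no polyadenylation signal is annotated.

This layout fits a design in which Cre-mediated recombination at matching lox sites joins the 5' genome to a partner 3' vector in co-transduced cells. The junction would then be removed by splicing to restore a full-length open reading frame. The record does not describe the 3' partner or the Cre source, and it refers to the associated publication for the corresponding vectors.
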