Addgene plasmid #244292: pAAVLINK-EFS-HA-5'-PRR14L
Purpose: 5' AAVLINK plasmid for PRR14L expression
Depositing lab: Zhonghua Lu. Depositing organization: Shenzhen Institute of Advanced Technology (SIAT), Chinese Academy of Sciences. Publication: AAVLINK: A potent DNA-recombination method for large cargo delivery in gene therapy. Lin J, Lin Y, Liu N, Cao W, Zhang J, Wen S, Zhang Y, Liao W, Hong Z, Lin Y, Liu Q, Liu H, Li Q, Chen B, Li M, Luo Z, Yang L, Yang Y, Zheng SH, Wang Y, Chu H, Hu Y, Qin Y, Luo BX, Tian S, Chen Y, Yan T, Yang L, Wang H, Liu T, Jiang Y, Lu Z. Cell. 2026 Feb 5;189(3):969-986.e17. doi: 10.1016/j.cell.2025.12.039. Epub 2026 Jan 27. PubMed 41605211.
Backbone
  Vector backbone: pAAV-MCS2
  Backbone manufacturer: Steve Jackson (Addgene # 46954)
  Vector type: AAV
Growth in bacteria
  Bacterial resistance: Ampicillin, 100 μg/mL
  Growth temperature: 37°C
  Growth strain: NEB Stable
  Copy number: High Copy
Gene/Insert
  Gene/Insert name: PRR14L
  Species: H. sapiens (human)
  Entrez Gene: PRR14L (a.k.a. C22orf30, FLJ23059, FLJ31368, FLJ33247, MGC50372, RP4-694E4.2, DKFZp781P2328)
  Promoter: EFS
  Tag / fusion protein: HA (N terminal on insert)
  Cloning method: Restriction Enzyme; 5′ cloning site unknown (unknown if destroyed)
Terms and licenses: Academic/Nonprofit Terms; Industry Terms: Not Available to Industry
Depositor comments: See publication for corresponding AAV Link vectors.
How to cite: pAAVLINK-EFS-HA-5'-PRR14L was a gift from Zhonghua Lu (Addgene plasmid # 244292 ; http://n2t.net/addgene:244292 ; RRID:Addgene_244292)
